Addgene plasmid #163117: Red Glifon Nega
Purpose: Red fluorescent protein-based glucose negative control sensor (does not respond to glucose) for mammalian cells
Depositing lab: Takashi Tsuboi. Depositing organization: University of Tokyo, Graduate School of Arts and Sciences. Publication: Development of red genetically encoded biosensor for visualization of intracellular glucose dynamics. Mita M, Sugawara I, Harada K, Ito M, Takizawa M, Ishida K, Ueda H, Kitaguchi T, Tsuboi T. Cell Chem Biol. 2021 Jun 29. pii: S2451-9456(21)00301-9. doi: 10.1016/j.chembiol.2021.06.002. PubMed 34197723.
Backbone
  Vector backbone: pcDNA3.1(-)
  Backbone size w/o insert (bp): 5400
  Total vector size (bp): 7044
  Vector type: Mammalian Expression
Growth in bacteria
  Bacterial resistance: Ampicillin, 100 μg/mL
  Growth temperature: 37°C
  Growth strain: DH5alpha
  Copy number: High Copy
Gene/Insert
  Gene/Insert name: Red Glifon Nega
  Species: Synthetic
  Insert size (bp): 1644
  Promoter: CMV
  Cloning method: Restriction Enzyme; 5′ cloning site BamHI (not destroyed); 3′ cloning site HindIII (not destroyed)
  Sequencing primers: 5′ CMV Forward; 3′ BGH Reverse
Terms and licenses: Academic/Nonprofit Terms; Industry Terms: Not Available to Industry
How to cite: Red Glifon Nega was a gift from Takashi Tsuboi (Addgene plasmid # 163117 ; http://n2t.net/addgene:163117 ; RRID:Addgene_163117)
