[The description below was written by a language model from this plasmid's Addgene catalogue record and pLannotate feature annotations shown in this document.]
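Description:
Red Glifon Nega is a mammalian expression plasmid built on the pcDNA3.1(-) backbone, about 7 kb in total. It encodes a red fluorescent, glucose-insensitive control version of a genetically encoded glucose sensor. The synthetic insert of roughly 1.6 kb was cloned between BamHI and HindIII sites, both of which were retained. It sits downstream of the human cytomegalovirus immediate early enhancer and promoter and upstream of the bovine growth hormone polyadenylation signal. A T7 promoter between the CMV promoter and the insert would allow in vitro transcription.

The feature tables show the open reading frame as three consecutive parts: a fragment of the red fluorescent protein mApple, a large fragment of the E. coli galactose/glucose-binding periplasmic protein MglB, and a second mApple fragment. This arrangement is typical of single-fluorophore biosensors, in which a ligand-binding domain is inserted into the fluorescent protein so that binding alters its brightness. The record states that this variant does not respond to glucose, but it does not say which changes abolish the response. It is meant as a negative control alongside responsive red glucose sensors when imaging intracellular glucose dynamics, helping to separate true glucose signals from artefacts.

In bacteria the plasmid is maintained through a high-copy ColE1/pUC-type origin and ampicillin resistance (β-lactamase), and an f1 origin is also present. An SV40 early promoter drives a neomycin phosphotransferase gene with an SV40 polyadenylation signal, which allows selection of stably transfected mammalian cells. The short HIV-1 LTR, ble, lacI and bom fragments are probably incidental backbone matches rather than functional elements. The depositor and repository sequences give the same feature set and differ only slightly in length and start position.
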