Features (pLannotate 1.2.2; 22 found; start..end, strand, type, name):
     28..80      -  misc_feature   bom (fragment): basis of mobility region from pBR322
    235..614     +  enhancer       CMV enhancer: human cytomegalovirus immediate early enhancer
    615..818     +  promoter       CMV promoter: human cytomegalovirus (CMV) immediate early promoter
    814..847     +  LTR            5' LTR (truncated) (fragment): truncated 5' long terminal repeat (LTR) from HIV-1
    863..881     +  promoter       T7 promoter: promoter for bacteriophage T7 RNA polymerase
    987..1434    +  CDS            mApple (fragment): photostable monomeric derivative of DsRed (Shaner et al., 2008) mammalian codon-optimized
   1448..2359    +  CDS            mglB (fragment): DGAL_ECOLI - Experimental evidence at protein level: Swiss-Prot protein existence level 1. This protein is involved in the active transport of galactose and glucose. It plays a role in the chemotaxis towards the two sugars by interacting with the trg chemoreceptor. From Escherichia coli (strain K12).
   2372..2626    +  CDS            mApple (fragment): photostable monomeric derivative of DsRed (Shaner et al., 2008) mammalian codon-optimized
   2659..2883    +  polyA_signal   bGH poly(A) signal: bovine growth hormone polyadenylation signal
   2887..2908    +  promoter       SV40 promoter (fragment): SV40 enhancer and early promoter
   2929..3357    +  rep_origin     f1 ori (sequence partly withheld): f1 bacteriophage origin of replication; arrow indicates direction of (+) strand synthesis
   3371..3700    +  promoter       SV40 promoter: SV40 enhancer and early promoter
   3767..4558    +  CDS            neo: KKA2_KLEPN - Also known as kan, nptII. Experimental evidence at protein level: Swiss-Prot protein existence level 1. Resistance to kanamycin, neomycin, paromomycin, ribostamycin, butirosin and gentamicin B. From Klebsiella pneumoniae.
   4582..4740    +  CDS            ble (fragment): BLE_KLEPN - Experimental evidence at protein level: Swiss-Prot protein existence level 1. Binding protein with a strong affinity to the bleomycin family of antibiotics. Binds to CL990; an antimitotic-antibiotic compound. From Klebsiella pneumoniae.
   4735..4856    +  polyA_signal   SV40 poly(A) signal: SV40 polyadenylation signal
   4929..4945    -  protein_bind   lac operator: The lac repressor binds to the lac operator to inhibit transcription in E. coli. This inhibition can be relieved by adding lactose or isopropyl-β-D-thiogalactopyranoside (IPTG). lac repressor encoded by lacI
   4953..4983    -  promoter       lac promoter: promoter for the E. coli lac operon
   4998..5019    -  protein_bind   CAP binding site: CAP binding activates transcription in the presence of cAMP. E. coli catabolite activator protein
   5032..5124    -  CDS            lacI (fragment): lac repressor; lacI; The lac repressor binds to the lac operator to inhibit transcription in E. coli. This inhibition can be relieved by adding lactose or isopropyl-β-D-thiogalactopyranoside (IPTG).
   5307..5892    -  rep_origin     ori: high-copy-number ColE1/pMB1/pBR322/pUC origin of replication
   6063..6923    -  CDS            AmpR: β-lactamase; bla; confers resistance to ampicillin, carbenicillin, and related antibiotics
   6924..7028    -  promoter       AmpR promoter: bla
>Addgene plasmid #163117 | Red Glifon Nega | depositor full sequence | sequence record 316047 | Red Glifon Nega sequence 7059 bps
GACGGATCGGGAGATCTCCCGATCCCCTATGGTGCACTCTCAGTACAATCTGCTCTGATGCCGCATAGTT
AAGCCAGTATCTGCTCCCTGCTTGTGTGTTGGAGGTCGCTGAGTAGTGCGCGAGCAAAATTTAAGCTACA
ACAAGGCAAGGCTTGACCGACAATTGCATGAAGAATCTGCTTAGGGTTAGGCGTTTTGCGCTGCTTCGCG
ATGTACGGGCCAGATATACGCGTTGACATTGATTATTGACTAGTTATTAATAGTAATCAATTACGGGGTC
ATTAGTTCATAGCCCATATATGGAGTTCCGCGTTACATAACTTACGGTAAATGGCCCGCCTGGCTGACCG
CCCAACGACCCCCGCCCATTGACGTCAATAATGACGTATGTTCCCATAGTAACGCCAATAGGGACTTTCC
ATTGACGTCAATGGGTGGAGTATTTACGGTAAACTGCCCACTTGGCAGTACATCAAGTGTATCATATGCC
AAGTACGCCCCCTATTGACGTCAATGACGGTAAATGGCCCGCCTGGCATTATGCCCAGTACATGACCTTA
TGGGACTTTCCTACTTGGCAGTACATCTACGTATTAGTCATCGCTATTACCATGGTGATGCGGTTTTGGC
AGTACATCAATGGGCGTGGATAGCGGTTTGACTCACGGGGATTTCCAAGTCTCCACCCCATTGACGTCAA
TGGGAGTTTGTTTTGGCACCAAAATCAACGGGACTTTCCAAAATGTCGTAACAACTCCGCCCCATTGACG
CAAATGGGCGGTAGGCGTGTACGGTGGGAGGTCTATATAAGCAGAGCTCTCTGGCTAACTAGAGAACCCA
CTGCTTACTGGCTTATCGAAATTAATACGACTCACTATAGGGAGACCCAAGCTGGCTAGCGTTTAAACGG
GCCCTCTAGACTCGAGCGGCCGCCACTGTGCTGGATATCTGCAGAATTCCACCACACTGGACTAGTGGAT
CCATGCTGGTGAGCAAGGGCGGGGAGGATAACATGGCCATCATCAAGGAGTTCATGCGCTTCAAGGTGCA
CATGGAGGGCTCCGTGAACGGCCACGAGTTCGAGATCGAGGGCGAGGGCGAGGGCCGCCCCTACGAGGCC
TTTCAGACCGCTAAGCTGAAGGTGACCAAGGGTGGCCCCCTGCCCTTCGCCTGGGACATCCTGTCCCCTC
AGTTCATGTACGGCTCCAAGGCCTACATTAAGCACCCAGCCGACATCCCCGACTACTTCAAGCTGTCCTT
CCCCGAGGGCTTCAGGTGGGAGCGCGTGATGAACTTCGAGGACGGCGGCATTATTCACGTTAACCAGGAC
TCCTCCCTGCAGGACGGCGTATTCATCTACAAGGTGAAGCTGCGCGGCACCAACTTCCCCCCCGACGGCC
CCGTAATGCAGAAGAAGACCATGGGCTGGGAGGCTCTTCCTGGTACTGATGGGCGCATTGGTGTAACAAT
CTATAAGTACGACGATAACACGATGTCTGTAGTGCGCAAGGCTATTGAGCAAGATGCGAAAGCCGCGCCA
GATGTTCAGCTGCTGATGAATGATTCTCAGAATGACCAGTCCAAGCAGAACGATCAGATCGACGTATTGC
TGGCGAAAGGGGTGAAGGCACTGGCAATCAACCTGGTTGACCCGGCAGCTGCGGGTACGGTGATTGAGAA
AGCGCGTGGGCAAAACGTGCCGGTGGTTTTCTTCAACAAAGAACCGTCTCGTAAGGCGCTGGATAGCTAC
GACAAAGCCTACTACGTTGGCACTGACTCCAAAGAGTCCGGCATTATTCAAGGCGATTTGATTGCTAAAC
ACTGGGCGGCGAATCAGGGTTGGGATCTGAACAAAGACGGTCAGATTCAGTTCGTACTGCTGAAAGGTGA
ACCGGGCCATCCGGATGCAGAAGCACGTACCACTTACGTGATTAAAGAATTGAACGATAAAGGCATCAAA
ACTGAACAGTTACAGTTAGATACCGCAATGTGGGACACCGCTCAGGCGAAAGATAAGATGGACGCCTGGC
TGTCTGGCCCGAACGCCAACAAAATCGAAGTGGTTATCGCCAACAACGATGCGATGGCAATGGGCGCGGT
TGAAGCGCTGAAAGCACACAACAAGTCCAGCATTCCGGTGTTTGGCGTCGATGCGCTGCCAGAAGCGCTG
GCGCTGGTGAAATCCGGTGCACTGGCGGGCACCGTACTGAACGATGCTAACAACCAGGCGAAAGCGACCT
TTGATCTGGCGAAAAACCTGGCCGATGGTAAAGGTGCGGCTGATGGCACCAACTGGAAAATCGACAACAA
AGTGGTCCGCGTACCTTATGTTGGCGTAGATAAAGACAACCTGTATGAGGGTTGGGTTTCCGAGCGGATG
TACCCCGAGGACGGCGCCCTGAAGAGCGAGATCAAGAAGGGGCTGAGGCTGAAGGACGGCGGCCACTACG
CCGCCGAGGTCAAGACCACCTACAAGGCCAAGAAGCCCGTGCAGCTGCCCGGCGCCTACATCGTCGACAT
CAAGTTGGACATCGTGTCCCACAACGAGGACTACACCATCGTGGAACAGTGCGAACGCGCCGAGGGCCGC
CACTCCACCGGCGGCATGGACGAGCTGTACAAGTAAAAGCTTAAGTTTAAACCGCTGATCAGCCTCGACT
GTGCCTTCTAGTTGCCAGCCATCTGTTGTTTGCCCCTCCCCCGTGCCTTCCTTGACCCTGGAAGGTGCCA
CTCCCACTGTCCTTTCCTAATAAAATGAGGAAATTGCATCGCATTGTCTGAGTAGGTGTCATTCTATTCT
GGGGGGTGGGGTGGGGCAGGACAGCAAGGGGGAGGATTGGGAAGACAATAGCAGGCATGCTGGGGATGCG
GTGGGCTCTATGGCTTCTGAGGCGGAAAGAACCAGCTGGGGCTCTAGGGGGTATCCCC
[124 nt withheld, positions 2929-3052]
C
[91 nt withheld, positions 3054-3144]
A
[49 nt withheld, positions 3146-3194]
CCTTTGACGTTGGAGTCCACGTTCTTT
[37 nt withheld, positions 3222-3258]
ACCCTATCTCGGTCTATTCTTTTGATTTATAAGGGATTTTGCCGATTTCGGCCTATTGGTTAAAAAATGA
GCTGATTTAACAAAAATTTAACGCGAATTAATTCTGTGGAATGTGTGTCAGTTAGGGTGTGGAAAGTCCC
CAGGCTCCCCAGCAGGCAGAAGTATGCAAAGCATGCATCTCAATTAGTCAGCAACCAGGTGTGGAAAGTC
CCCAGGCTCCCCAGCAGGCAGAAGTATGCAAAGCATGCATCTCAATTAGTCAGCAACCATAGTCCCGCCC
CTAACTCCGCCCATCCCGCCCCTAACTCCGCCCAGTTCCGCCCATTCTCCGCCCCATGGCTGACTAATTT
TTTTTATTTATGCAGAGGCCGAGGCCGCCTCTGCCTCTGAGCTATTCCAGAAGTAGTGAGGAGGCTTTTT
TGGAGGCCTAGGCTTTTGCAAAAAGCTCCCGGGAGCTTGTATATCCATTTTCGGATCTGATCAAGAGACA
GGATGAGGATCGTTTCGCATGATTGAACAAGATGGATTGCACGCAGGTTCTCCGGCCGCTTGGGTGGAGA
GGCTATTCGGCTATGACTGGGCACAACAGACAATCGGCTGCTCTGATGCCGCCGTGTTCCGGCTGTCAGC
GCAGGGGCGCCCGGTTCTTTTTGTCAAGACCGACCTGTCCGGTGCCCTGAATGAACTGCAGGACGAGGCA
GCGCGGCTATCGTGGCTGGCCACGACGGGCGTTCCTTGCGCAGCTGTGCTCGACGTTGTCACTGAAGCGG
GAAGGGACTGGCTGCTATTGGGCGAAGTGCCGGGGCAGGATCTCCTGTCATCTCACCTTGCTCCTGCCGA
GAAAGTATCCATCATGGCTGATGCAATGCGGCGGCTGCATACGCTTGATCCGGCTACCTGCCCATTCGAC
CACCAAGCGAAACATCGCATCGAGCGAGCACGTACTCGGATGGAAGCCGGTCTTGTCGATCAGGATGATC
TGGACGAAGAGCATCAGGGGCTCGCGCCAGCCGAACTGTTCGCCAGGCTCAAGGCGCGCATGCCCGACGG
CGAGGATCTCGTCGTGACCCATGGCGATGCCTGCTTGCCGAATATCATGGTGGAAAATGGCCGCTTTTCT
GGATTCATCGACTGTGGCCGGCTGGGTGTGGCGGACCGCTATCAGGACATAGCGTTGGCTACCCGTGATA
TTGCTGAAGAGCTTGGCGGCGAATGGGCTGACCGCTTCCTCGTGCTTTACGGTATCGCCGCTCCCGATTC
GCAGCGCATCGCCTTCTATCGCCTTCTTGACGAGTTCTTCTGAGCGGGACTCTGGGGTTCGAAATGACCG
ACCAAGCGACGCCCAACCTGCCATCACGAGATTTCGATTCCACCGCCGCCTTCTATGAAAGGTTGGGCTT
CGGAATCGTTTTCCGGGACGCCGGCTGGATGATCCTCCAGCGCGGGGATCTCATGCTGGAGTTCTTCGCC
CACCCCAACTTGTTTATTGCAGCTTATAATGGTTACAAATAAAGCAATAGCATCACAAATTTCACAAATA
AAGCATTTTTTTCACTGCATTCTAGTTGTGGTTTGTCCAAACTCATCAATGTATCTTATCATGTCTGTAT
ACCGTCGACCTCTAGCTAGAGCTTGGCGTAATCATGGTCATAGCTGTTTCCTGTGTGAAATTGTTATCCG
CTCACAATTCCACACAACATACGAGCCGGAAGCATAAAGTGTAAAGCCTGGGGTGCCTAATGAGTGAGCT
AACTCACATTAATTGCGTTGCGCTCACTGCCCGCTTTCCAGTCGGGAAACCTGTCGTGCCAGCTGCATTA
ATGAATCGGCCAACGCGCGGGGAGAGGCGGTTTGCGTATTGGGCGCTCTTCCGCTTCCTCGCTCACTGAC
TCGCTGCGCTCGGTCGTTCGGCTGCGGCGAGCGGTATCAGCTCACTCAAAGGCGGTAATACGGTTATCCA
CAGAATCAGGGGATAACGCAGGAAAGAACATGTGAGCAAAAGGCCAGCAAAAGGCCAGGAACCGTAAAAA
GGCCGCGTTGCTGGCGTTTTTCCATAGGCTCCGCCCCCCTGACGAGCATCACAAAAATCGACGCTCAAGT
CAGAGGTGGCGAAACCCGACAGGACTATAAAGATACCAGGCGTTTCCCCCTGGAAGCTCCCTCGTGCGCT
CTCCTGTTCCGACCCTGCCGCTTACCGGATACCTGTCCGCCTTTCTCCCTTCGGGAAGCGTGGCGCTTTC
TCATAGCTCACGCTGTAGGTATCTCAGTTCGGTGTAGGTCGTTCGCTCCAAGCTGGGCTGTGTGCACGAA
CCCCCCGTTCAGCCCGACCGCTGCGCCTTATCCGGTAACTATCGTCTTGAGTCCAACCCGGTAAGACACG
ACTTATCGCCACTGGCAGCAGCCACTGGTAACAGGATTAGCAGAGCGAGGTATGTAGGCGGTGCTACAGA
GTTCTTGAAGTGGTGGCCTAACTACGGCTACACTAGAAGAACAGTATTTGGTATCTGCGCTCTGCTGAAG
CCAGTTACCTTCGGAAAAAGAGTTGGTAGCTCTTGATCCGGCAAACAAACCACCGCTGGTAGCGGTTTTT
TTGTTTGCAAGCAGCAGATTACGCGCAGAAAAAAAGGATCTCAAGAAGATCCTTTGATCTTTTCTACGGG
GTCTGACGCTCAGTGGAACGAAAACTCACGTTAAGGGATTTTGGTCATGAGATTATCAAAAAGGATCTTC
ACCTAGATCCTTTTAAATTAAAAATGAAGTTTTAAATCAATCTAAAGTATATATGAGTAAACTTGGTCTG
ACAGTTACCAATGCTTAATCAGTGAGGCACCTATCTCAGCGATCTGTCTATTTCGTTCATCCATAGTTGC
CTGACTCCCCGTCGTGTAGATAACTACGATACGGGAGGGCTTACCATCTGGCCCCAGTGCTGCAATGATA
CCGCGAGACCCACGCTCACCGGCTCCAGATTTATCAGCAATAAACCAGCCAGCCGGAAGGGCCGAGCGCA
GAAGTGGTCCTGCAACTTTATCCGCCTCCATCCAGTCTATTAATTGTTGCCGGGAAGCTAGAGTAAGTAG
TTCGCCAGTTAATAGTTTGCGCAACGTTGTTGCCATTGCTACAGGCATCGTGGTGTCACGCTCGTCGTTT
GGTATGGCTTCATTCAGCTCCGGTTCCCAACGATCAAGGCGAGTTACATGATCCCCCATGTTGTGCAAAA
AAGCGGTTAGCTCCTTCGGTCCTCCGATCGTTGTCAGAAGTAAGTTGGCCGCAGTGTTATCACTCATGGT
TATGGCAGCACTGCATAATTCTCTTACTGTCATGCCATCCGTAAGATGCTTTTCTGTGACTGGTGAGTAC
TCAACCAAGTCATTCTGAGAATAGTGTATGCGGCGACCGAGTTGCTCTTGCCCGGCGTCAATACGGGATA
ATACCGCGCCACATAGCAGAACTTTAAAAGTGCTCATCATTGGAAAACGTTCTTCGGGGCGAAAACTCTC
AAGGATCTTACCGCTGTTGAGATCCAGTTCGATGTAACCCACTCGTGCACCCAACTGATCTTCAGCATCT
TTTACTTTCACCAGCGTTTCTGGGTGAGCAAAAACAGGAAGGCAAAATGCCGCAAAAAAGGGAATAAGGG
CGACACGGAAATGTTGAATACTCATACTCTTCCTTTTTCAATATTATTGAAGCATTTATCAGGGTTATTG
TCTCATGAGCGGATACATATTTGAATGTATTTAGAAAAATAAACAAATAGGGGTTCCGCGCACATTTCCC
CGAAAAGTGCCACCTGACGTC
