Features (pLannotate 1.2.2; 22 found; start..end, strand, type, name):
      1..380     +  enhancer       CMV enhancer: human cytomegalovirus immediate early enhancer
    381..584     +  promoter       CMV promoter: human cytomegalovirus (CMV) immediate early promoter
    580..613     +  LTR            5' LTR (truncated) (fragment): truncated 5' long terminal repeat (LTR) from HIV-1
    629..647     +  promoter       T7 promoter: promoter for bacteriophage T7 RNA polymerase
    753..1200    +  CDS            mApple (fragment): photostable monomeric derivative of DsRed (Shaner et al., 2008) mammalian codon-optimized
   1214..2125    +  CDS            mglB (fragment): DGAL_ECOLI - Experimental evidence at protein level: Swiss-Prot protein existence level 1. This protein is involved in the active transport of galactose and glucose. It plays a role in the chemotaxis towards the two sugars by interacting with the trg chemoreceptor. From Escherichia coli (strain K12).
   2138..2392    +  CDS            mApple (fragment): photostable monomeric derivative of DsRed (Shaner et al., 2008) mammalian codon-optimized
   2425..2649    +  polyA_signal   bGH poly(A) signal: bovine growth hormone polyadenylation signal
   2653..2674    +  promoter       SV40 promoter (fragment): SV40 enhancer and early promoter
   2695..3123    +  rep_origin     f1 ori (sequence partly withheld): f1 bacteriophage origin of replication; arrow indicates direction of (+) strand synthesis
   3137..3466    +  promoter       SV40 promoter: SV40 enhancer and early promoter
   3533..4324    +  CDS            neo: KKA2_KLEPN - Also known as kan, nptII. Experimental evidence at protein level: Swiss-Prot protein existence level 1. Resistance to kanamycin, neomycin, paromomycin, ribostamycin, butirosin and gentamicin B. From Klebsiella pneumoniae.
   4348..4506    +  CDS            ble (fragment): BLE_KLEPN - Experimental evidence at protein level: Swiss-Prot protein existence level 1. Binding protein with a strong affinity to the bleomycin family of antibiotics. Binds to CL990; an antimitotic-antibiotic compound. From Klebsiella pneumoniae.
   4501..4622    +  polyA_signal   SV40 poly(A) signal: SV40 polyadenylation signal
   4695..4711    -  protein_bind   lac operator: The lac repressor binds to the lac operator to inhibit transcription in E. coli. This inhibition can be relieved by adding lactose or isopropyl-β-D-thiogalactopyranoside (IPTG). lac repressor encoded by lacI
   4719..4749    -  promoter       lac promoter: promoter for the E. coli lac operon
   4764..4785    -  protein_bind   CAP binding site: CAP binding activates transcription in the presence of cAMP. E. coli catabolite activator protein
   4798..4890    -  CDS            lacI (fragment): lac repressor; lacI; The lac repressor binds to the lac operator to inhibit transcription in E. coli. This inhibition can be relieved by adding lactose or isopropyl-β-D-thiogalactopyranoside (IPTG).
   5073..5661    -  rep_origin     ori: high-copy-number ColE1/pMB1/pBR322/pUC origin of replication
   5832..6692    -  CDS            AmpR: β-lactamase; bla; confers resistance to ampicillin, carbenicillin, and related antibiotics
   6693..6797    -  promoter       AmpR promoter: bla
   6856..6908    -  misc_feature   bom (fragment): basis of mobility region from pBR322
>Addgene plasmid #163117 | Red Glifon Nega | addgene full sequence | sequence record 321696 | Addgene NGS Result
GACATTGATTATTGACTAGTTATTAATAGTAATCAATTACGGGGTCATTAGTTCATAGCCCATATATGGA
GTTCCGCGTTACATAACTTACGGTAAATGGCCCGCCTGGCTGACCGCCCAACGACCCCCGCCCATTGACG
TCAATAATGACGTATGTTCCCATAGTAACGCCAATAGGGACTTTCCATTGACGTCAATGGGTGGAGTATT
TACGGTAAACTGCCCACTTGGCAGTACATCAAGTGTATCATATGCCAAGTACGCCCCCTATTGACGTCAA
TGACGGTAAATGGCCCGCCTGGCATTATGCCCAGTACATGACCTTATGGGACTTTCCTACTTGGCAGTAC
ATCTACGTATTAGTCATCGCTATTACCATGGTGATGCGGTTTTGGCAGTACATCAATGGGCGTGGATAGC
GGTTTGACTCACGGGGATTTCCAAGTCTCCACCCCATTGACGTCAATGGGAGTTTGTTTTGGCACCAAAA
TCAACGGGACTTTCCAAAATGTCGTAACAACTCCGCCCCATTGACGCAAATGGGCGGTAGGCGTGTACGG
TGGGAGGTCTATATAAGCAGAGCTCTCTGGCTAACTAGAGAACCCACTGCTTACTGGCTTATCGAAATTA
ATACGACTCACTATAGGGAGACCCAAGCTGGCTAGCGTTTAAACGGGCCCTCTAGACTCGAGCGGCCGCC
ACTGTGCTGGATATCTGCAGAATTCCACCACACTGGACTAGTGGATCCATGCTGGTGAGCAAGGGCGGGG
AGGATAACATGGCCATCATCAAGGAGTTCATGCGCTTCAAGGTGCACATGGAGGGCTCCGTGAACGGCCA
CGAGTTCGAGATCGAGGGCGAGGGCGAGGGCCGCCCCTACGAGGCCTTTCAGACCGCTAAGCTGAAGGTG
ACCAAGGGTGGCCCCCTGCCCTTCGCCTGGGACATCCTGTCCCCTCAGTTCATGTACGGCTCCAAGGCCT
ACATTAAGCACCCAGCCGACATCCCCGACTACTTCAAGCTGTCCTTCCCCGAGGGCTTCAGGTGGGAGCG
CGTGATGAACTTCGAGGACGGCGGCATTATTCACGTTAACCAGGACTCCTCCCTGCAGGACGGCGTATTC
ATCTACAAGGTGAAGCTGCGCGGCACCAACTTCCCCCCCGACGGCCCCGTAATGCAGAAGAAGACCATGG
GCTGGGAGGCTCTTCCTGGTACTGATGGGCGCATTGGTGTAACAATCTATAAGTACGACGATAACACGAT
GTCTGTAGTGCGCAAGGCTATTGAGCAAGATGCGAAAGCCGCGCCAGATGTTCAGCTGCTGATGAATGAT
TCTCAGAATGACCAGTCCAAGCAGAACGATCAGATCGACGTATTGCTGGCGAAAGGGGTGAAGGCACTGG
CAATCAACCTGGTTGACCCGGCAGCTGCGGGTACGGTGATTGAGAAAGCGCGTGGGCAAAACGTGCCGGT
GGTTTTCTTCAACAAAGAACCGTCTCGTAAGGCGCTGGATAGCTACGACAAAGCCTACTACGTTGGCACT
GACTCCAAAGAGTCCGGCATTATTCAAGGCGATTTGATTGCTAAACACTGGGCGGCGAATCAGGGTTGGG
ATCTGAACAAAGACGGTCAGATTCAGTTCGTACTGCTGAAAGGTGAACCGGGCCATCCGGATGCAGAAGC
ACGTACCACTTACGTGATTAAAGAATTGAACGATAAAGGCATCAAAACTGAACAGTTACAGTTAGATACC
GCAATGTGGGACACCGCTCAGGCGAAAGATAAGATGGACGCCTGGCTGTCTGGCCCGAACGCCAACAAAA
TCGAAGTGGTTATCGCCAACAACGATGCGATGGCAATGGGCGCGGTTGAAGCGCTGAAAGCACACAACAA
GTCCAGCATTCCGGTGTTTGGCGTCGATGCGCTGCCAGAAGCGCTGGCGCTGGTGAAATCCGGTGCACTG
GCGGGCACCGTACTGAACGATGCTAACAACCAGGCGAAAGCGACCTTTGATCTGGCGAAAAACCTGGCCG
ATGGTAAAGGTGCGGCTGATGGCACCAACTGGAAAATCGACAACAAAGTGGTCCGCGTACCTTATGTTGG
CGTAGATAAAGACAACCTGTATGAGGGTTGGGTTTCCGAGCGGATGTACCCCGAGGACGGCGCCCTGAAG
AGCGAGATCAAGAAGGGGCTGAGGCTGAAGGACGGCGGCCACTACGCCGCCGAGGTCAAGACCACCTACA
AGGCCAAGAAGCCCGTGCAGCTGCCCGGCGCCTACATCGTCGACATCAAGTTGGACATCGTGTCCCACAA
CGAGGACTACACCATCGTGGAACAGTGCGAACGCGCCGAGGGCCGCCACTCCACCGGCGGCATGGACGAG
CTGTACAAGTAAAAGCTTAAGTTTAAACCGCTGATCAGCCTCGACTGTGCCTTCTAGTTGCCAGCCATCT
GTTGTTTGCCCCTCCCCCGTGCCTTCCTTGACCCTGGAAGGTGCCACTCCCACTGTCCTTTCCTAATAAA
ATGAGGAAATTGCATCGCATTGTCTGAGTAGGTGTCATTCTATTCTGGGGGGTGGGGTGGGGCAGGACAG
CAAGGGGGAGGATTGGGAAGACAATAGCAGGCATGCTGGGGATGCGGTGGGCTCTATGGCTTCTGAGGCG
GAAAGAACCAGCTGGGGCTCTAGGGGGTATCCCC
[124 nt withheld, positions 2695-2818]
C
[91 nt withheld, positions 2820-2910]
A
[49 nt withheld, positions 2912-2960]
CCTTTGACGTTGGAGTCCACGTTCTTT
[37 nt withheld, positions 2988-3024]
ACCCTATCTCGGTCTATTCTTTTGATTTATAAGGGATTTTGCCGATTTCGGCCTATTGGTTAAAAAATGA
GCTGATTTAACAAAAATTTAACGCGAATTAATTCTGTGGAATGTGTGTCAGTTAGGGTGTGGAAAGTCCC
CAGGCTCCCCAGCAGGCAGAAGTATGCAAAGCATGCATCTCAATTAGTCAGCAACCAGGTGTGGAAAGTC
CCCAGGCTCCCCAGCAGGCAGAAGTATGCAAAGCATGCATCTCAATTAGTCAGCAACCATAGTCCCGCCC
CTAACTCCGCCCATCCCGCCCCTAACTCCGCCCAGTTCCGCCCATTCTCCGCCCCATGGCTGACTAATTT
TTTTTATTTATGCAGAGGCCGAGGCCGCCTCTGCCTCTGAGCTATTCCAGAAGTAGTGAGGAGGCTTTTT
TGGAGGCCTAGGCTTTTGCAAAAAGCTCCCGGGAGCTTGTATATCCATTTTCGGATCTGATCAAGAGACA
GGATGAGGATCGTTTCGCATGATTGAACAAGATGGATTGCACGCAGGTTCTCCGGCCGCTTGGGTGGAGA
GGCTATTCGGCTATGACTGGGCACAACAGACAATCGGCTGCTCTGATGCCGCCGTGTTCCGGCTGTCAGC
GCAGGGGCGCCCGGTTCTTTTTGTCAAGACCGACCTGTCCGGTGCCCTGAATGAACTGCAGGACGAGGCA
GCGCGGCTATCGTGGCTGGCCACGACGGGCGTTCCTTGCGCAGCTGTGCTCGACGTTGTCACTGAAGCGG
GAAGGGACTGGCTGCTATTGGGCGAAGTGCCGGGGCAGGATCTCCTGTCATCTCACCTTGCTCCTGCCGA
GAAAGTATCCATCATGGCTGATGCAATGCGGCGGCTGCATACGCTTGATCCGGCTACCTGCCCATTCGAC
CACCAAGCGAAACATCGCATCGAGCGAGCACGTACTCGGATGGAAGCCGGTCTTGTCGATCAGGATGATC
TGGACGAAGAGCATCAGGGGCTCGCGCCAGCCGAACTGTTCGCCAGGCTCAAGGCGCGCATGCCCGACGG
CGAGGATCTCGTCGTGACCCATGGCGATGCCTGCTTGCCGAATATCATGGTGGAAAATGGCCGCTTTTCT
GGATTCATCGACTGTGGCCGGCTGGGTGTGGCGGACCGCTATCAGGACATAGCGTTGGCTACCCGTGATA
TTGCTGAAGAGCTTGGCGGCGAATGGGCTGACCGCTTCCTCGTGCTTTACGGTATCGCCGCTCCCGATTC
GCAGCGCATCGCCTTCTATCGCCTTCTTGACGAGTTCTTCTGAGCGGGACTCTGGGGTTCGAAATGACCG
ACCAAGCGACGCCCAACCTGCCATCACGAGATTTCGATTCCACCGCCGCCTTCTATGAAAGGTTGGGCTT
CGGAATCGTTTTCCGGGACGCCGGCTGGATGATCCTCCAGCGCGGGGATCTCATGCTGGAGTTCTTCGCC
CACCCCAACTTGTTTATTGCAGCTTATAATGGTTACAAATAAAGCAATAGCATCACAAATTTCACAAATA
AAGCATTTTTTTCACTGCATTCTAGTTGTGGTTTGTCCAAACTCATCAATGTATCTTATCATGTCTGTAT
ACCGTCGACCTCTAGCTAGAGCTTGGCGTAATCATGGTCATAGCTGTTTCCTGTGTGAAATTGTTATCCG
CTCACAATTCCACACAACATACGAGCCGGAAGCATAAAGTGTAAAGCCTGGGGTGCCTAATGAGTGAGCT
AACTCACATTAATTGCGTTGCGCTCACTGCCCGCTTTCCAGTCGGGAAACCTGTCGTGCCAGCTGCATTA
ATGAATCGGCCAACGCGCGGGGAGAGGCGGTTTGCGTATTGGGCGCTCTTCCGCTTCCTCGCTCACTGAC
TCGCTGCGCTCGGTCGTTCGGCTGCGGCGAGCGGTATCAGCTCACTCAAAGGCGGTAATACGGTTATCCA
CAGAATCAGGGGATAACGCAGGAAAGAACATGTGAGCAAAAGGCCAGCAAAAGGCCAGGAACCGTAAAAA
GGCCGCGTTGCTGGCGTTTTTCCATAGGCTCCGCCCCCCTGACGAGCATCACAAAAATCGACGCTCAAGT
CAGAGGTGGCGAAACCCGACAGGACTATAAAGATACCAGGCGTTTCCCCCTGGAAGCTCCCTCGTGCGCT
CTCCTGTTCCGACCCTGCCGCTTACCGGATACCTGTCCGCCTTTCTCCCTTCGGGAAGCGTGGCGCTTTC
TCATAGCTCACGCTGTAGGTATCTCAGTTCGGTGTAGGTCGTTCGCTCCAAGCTGGGCTGTGTGCACGAA
CCCCCCGTTCAGCCCGACCGCTGCGCCTTATCCGGTAACTATCGTCTTGAGTCCAACCCGGTAAGACACG
ACTTATCGCCACTGGCAGCAGCCACTGGTAACAGGATTAGCAGAGCGAGGTATGTAGGCGGTGCTACAGA
GTTCTTGAAGTGGTGGCCTAACTACGGCTACACTAGAAGAACAGTATTTGGTATCTGCGCTCTGCTGAAG
CCAGTTACCTTCGGAAAAAGAGTTGGTAGCTCTTGATCCGGCAAACAAACCACCGCTGGTAGCGGTGGTT
TTTTTGTTTGCAAGCAGCAGATTACGCGCAGAAAAAAAGGATCTCAAGAAGATCCTTTGATCTTTTCTAC
GGGGTCTGACGCTCAGTGGAACGAAAACTCACGTTAAGGGATTTTGGTCATGAGATTATCAAAAAGGATC
TTCACCTAGATCCTTTTAAATTAAAAATGAAGTTTTAAATCAATCTAAAGTATATATGAGTAAACTTGGT
CTGACAGTTACCAATGCTTAATCAGTGAGGCACCTATCTCAGCGATCTGTCTATTTCGTTCATCCATAGT
TGCCTGACTCCCCGTCGTGTAGATAACTACGATACGGGAGGGCTTACCATCTGGCCCCAGTGCTGCAATG
ATACCGCGAGACCCACGCTCACCGGCTCCAGATTTATCAGCAATAAACCAGCCAGCCGGAAGGGCCGAGC
GCAGAAGTGGTCCTGCAACTTTATCCGCCTCCATCCAGTCTATTAATTGTTGCCGGGAAGCTAGAGTAAG
TAGTTCGCCAGTTAATAGTTTGCGCAACGTTGTTGCCATTGCTACAGGCATCGTGGTGTCACGCTCGTCG
TTTGGTATGGCTTCATTCAGCTCCGGTTCCCAACGATCAAGGCGAGTTACATGATCCCCCATGTTGTGCA
AAAAAGCGGTTAGCTCCTTCGGTCCTCCGATCGTTGTCAGAAGTAAGTTGGCCGCAGTGTTATCACTCAT
GGTTATGGCAGCACTGCATAATTCTCTTACTGTCATGCCATCCGTAAGATGCTTTTCTGTGACTGGTGAG
TACTCAACCAAGTCATTCTGAGAATAGTGTATGCGGCGACCGAGTTGCTCTTGCCCGGCGTCAATACGGG
ATAATACCGCGCCACATAGCAGAACTTTAAAAGTGCTCATCATTGGAAAACGTTCTTCGGGGCGAAAACT
CTCAAGGATCTTACCGCTGTTGAGATCCAGTTCGATGTAACCCACTCGTGCACCCAACTGATCTTCAGCA
TCTTTTACTTTCACCAGCGTTTCTGGGTGAGCAAAAACAGGAAGGCAAAATGCCGCAAAAAAGGGAATAA
GGGCGACACGGAAATGTTGAATACTCATACTCTTCCTTTTTCAATATTATTGAAGCATTTATCAGGGTTA
TTGTCTCATGAGCGGATACATATTTGAATGTATTTAGAAAAATAAACAAATAGGGGTTCCGCGCACATTT
CCCCGAAAAGTGCCACCTGACGTCGACGGATCGGGAGATCTCCCGATCCCCTATGGTGCACTCTCAGTAC
AATCTGCTCTGATGCCGCATAGTTAAGCCAGTATCTGCTCCCTGCTTGTGTGTTGGAGGTCGCTGAGTAG
TGCGCGAGCAAAATTTAAGCTACAACAAGGCAAGGCTTGACCGACAATTGCATGAAGAATCTGCTTAGGG
TTAGGCGTTTTGCGCTGCTTCGCGATGTACGGGCCAGATATACGCGTT
